Addgene plasmid #43053: I-CCGG
Depositing lab: Chad Cowan & Kiran Musunuru. Depositing organization: Harvard University. Publication: A TALEN Genome-Editing System for Generating Human Stem Cell-Based Disease Models. Ding Q, Lee YK, Schaefer EA, Peters DT, Veres A, Kim K, Kuperwasser N, Motola DL, Meissner TB, Hendriks WT, Trevisan M, Gupta RM, Moisan A, Banks E, Friesen M, Schinzel RT, Xia F, Tang A, Xia Y, Figueroa E, Wann A, Ahfeldt T, Daheron L, Zhang F, Rubin LL, Peng LF, Chung RT, Musunuru K, Cowan CA. Cell Stem Cell. 2012 Dec 12. pii: S1934-5909(12)00645-5. doi: 10.1016/j.stem.2012.11.011. PubMed 23246482.
Backbone
  Vector backbone: pCRII-TOPO
  Backbone manufacturer: Invitrogen
  Backbone size w/o insert (bp): 3973
  Vector type: Bacterial Cloning
Growth in bacteria
  Bacterial resistance: Ampicillin and Kanamycin, 100 & 50 μg/mL
  Growth temperature: 37°C
  Growth strain: Top10
  Copy number: High Copy
Gene/Insert
  Gene/Insert name: I-CCGG
  Species: Synthetic
  Insert size (bp): 424
  Cloning method: TOPO Cloning
  Sequencing primers: 5′ T7; 3′ M13-rev
Terms and licenses: Academic/Nonprofit Terms; Industry Terms: Not Available to Industry
How to cite: I-CCGG was a gift from Chad Cowan & Kiran Musunuru (Addgene plasmid # 43053 ; http://n2t.net/addgene:43053 ; RRID:Addgene_43053)
