[The description below was written by a language model from this plasmid's Addgene catalogue record.]
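Description:
I-CCGG is a bacterial cloning plasmid built on the commercial pCRII-TOPO backbone (about 4.0 kb without insert), into which a 424 bp synthetic insert was placed by TOPO cloning. It is maintained at high copy in E. coli and carries resistance to both ampicillin and kanamycin, so either or both drugs can be used for selection. No feature table accompanies the record, so the exact layout of origins, promoters and flanking sites cannot be confirmed. The listed sequencing primers (T7 on the 5′ side, M13 reverse on the 3′ side) match the usual arrangement of this backbone, where the TOPO insertion site lies within a polylinker bordered by phage promoter and universal primer sites.

The insert is described only by its name and as synthetic; the record does not state its composition or function. The plasmid was deposited with a publication describing a TALEN genome-editing system for generating human stem cell-based disease models. In that context, the name and the size of the insert suggest a pre-assembled block of four TALE repeat units specifying the bases C, C, G and G, with the "I" prefix perhaps marking its position in an ordered assembly series. This reading is an inference, not something the record states. Since the vector type is bacterial cloning and no mammalian expression elements are recorded, the construct is best seen as a storage and source plasmid for a modular DNA fragment. The fragment would be excised or amplified for assembly into full-length TALEN arrays elsewhere, rather than the plasmid serving as an expression or delivery vector itself.
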