>Addgene plasmid #43053 | I-CCGG | depositor partial sequence | sequence record 58318 | I-CCGG sequence 424 bps
CGTCTCCTGACCCCAGAGCAGGTCGTGGCGATCGCAAGCCACGACGGAGGAAAGCAAGCCTTGGAAACAG
TACAGAGGCTGTTGCCTGTGCTGTGCCAAGCGCACGGACTCACCCCAGAGCAGGTCGTGGCGATCGCAAG
CCACGACGGAGGAAAGCAAGCCTTGGAAACAGTACAGAGGCTGTTGCCTGTGCTGTGCCAAGCGCACGGC
CTCACCCCAGAGCAGGTCGTGGCAATCGCGAGCAATAACGGCGGAAAACAGGCTTTGGAAACGGTGCAGA
GGCTCCTTCCAGTGCTGTGCCAAGCGCACGGATTAACCCCAGAGCAGGTCGTGGCAATCGCGAGCAATAA
CGGCGGAAAACAGGCTTTGGAAACGGTGCAGAGGCTCCTTCCAGTGCTGTGCCAAGCGCACGGCTTAAGA
GACG
