>Addgene plasmid #43053 | I-CCGG | addgene partial sequence | sequence record 59903 | M13-F20 5'-TGTAAAACGACGGCCAGT-3'
CTATAGGGCGAATTGGGCCCTCTAGATGCATGCTCGAGCGGCCGCCAGTGTGATGGATATCTGCAGAATT
CGCCCTTATATAGATGCCGTCCTAGCGCGTCTCCTGACCCCAGAGCAGGTCGTGGCGATCGCAAGCCACG
ACGGAGGAAAGCAAGCCTTGGAAACAGTACAGAGGCTGTTGCCTGTGCTGTGCCAAGCGCACGGACTCAC
CCCAGAGCAGGTCGTGGCGATCGCAAGCCACGACGGAGGAAAGCAAGCCTTGGAAACAGTACAGAGGCTG
TTGCCTGTGCTGTGCCAAGCGCACGGCCTCACCCCAGAGCAGGTCGTGGCAATCGCGAGCAATAACGGCG
GAAAACAGGCTTTGGAAACGGTGCAGAGGCTCCTTCCAGTGCTGTGCCAAGCGCACGGATTAACCCCAGA
GCAGGTCGTGGCAATCGCGAGCAATAACGGCGGAAAACAGGCTTTGGAAACGGTGCAGAGGCTCCTTCCA
GTGCTGTGCCAAGCGCACGGCTTAAGAGACGTGGGCACAGGAAAGATACTTAAGGGCGAATTCCAGCACA
CTGGCGGCCGTTACTAGTGGATCCGAGCTCGGTACCAAGCTTGATGCATAGCTTGAGTATTCTATAGTGT
CACCTAAATAGCTTGGCGTAATCATGGTCATAGCTGTTTCCTGTGTGAAATTGTTATCCGCTCACAATTC
CACACAACATACGAGCCGGAAGCATAAAGTGTAAAGCCTGGGGTGCCTAATGAGTGAGCTAACTCACATT
AATTGCGTTGCGCTCACTGCCCGCTTTCCAGTCGGGAAACCTGTCGTGCCAGCTGCATTAATGAATCGGC
CAACGCGCGGGGAGAGGCGGTTTGCGTATTGGGCGCTCTTCCGCTTCCTCGCTCACTGACTC
